>Addgene plasmid #123538 | pMK-psbA 5'UTR (SNM) | addgene full sequence | sequence record 247928 | Addgene NGS Result
CTAAATTGTAAGCGTTAATATTTTGTTAAAATTCGCGTTAAATTTTTGTTAAATCAGCTCATTTTTTAAC
CAATAGGCCGAAATCGGCAAAATCCCTTATAAATCAAAAGAATAGACCGAGATAGGGTTGAGTGGCCGCT
ACAGGGCGCTCCCATTCGCCATTCAGGCTGCGCAACTGTTGGGAAGGGCGTTTCGGTGCGGGCCTCTTCG
CTATTACGCCAGCTGGCGAAAGGGGGATGTGCTGCAAGGCGATTAAGTTGGGTAACGCCAGGGTTTTCCC
AGTCACGACGTTGTAAAACGACGGCCAGTGAGCGCGACGTAATACGACTCACTATAGGGCGAATTGAAGG
AAGGCCGTCAAGGCCACGTGTCTTGTCCAGAGCTCGGTCTCATACTAATAAAAAGCCTTCCAATTGTAAT
TTTGATTTGTTACAATCTAGTGTGCTTGGGAGTCCCTGATGATTAAATAAACCAAGATTTTACCAATGTG
AGACCGGTACCTGGAGCACAAGACTGGCCTCATGGGCCTTCCTTTCACTGCCCGCTTTCCAGTCGGGAAA
CCTGTCGTGCCAGCTGCATTAACATGGTCATAGCTGTTTCCTTGCGTATTGGGCGCTCTCCGCTTCCTCG
CTCACTGACTCGCTGCGCTCGGTCGTTCGGGTAAAGCCTGGGGTGCCTAATGAGCAAAAGGCCAGCAAAA
GGCCAGGAACCGTAAAAAGGCCGCGTTGCTGGCGTTTTTCCATAGGCTCCGCCCCCCTGACGAGCATCAC
AAAAATCGACGCTCAAGTCAGAGGTGGCGAAACCCGACAGGACTATAAAGATACCAGGCGTTTCCCCCTG
GAAGCTCCCTCGTGCGCTCTCCTGTTCCGACCCTGCCGCTTACCGGATACCTGTCCGCCTTTCTCCCTTC
GGGAAGCGTGGCGCTTTCTCATAGCTCACGCTGTAGGTATCTCAGTTCGGTGTAGGTCGTTCGCTCCAAG
CTGGGCTGTGTGCACGAACCCCCCGTTCAGCCCGACCGCTGCGCCTTATCCGGTAACTATCGTCTTGAGT
CCAACCCGGTAAGACACGACTTATCGCCACTGGCAGCAGCCACTGGTAACAGGATTAGCAGAGCGAGGTA
TGTAGGCGGTGCTACAGAGTTCTTGAAGTGGTGGCCTAACTACGGCTACACTAGAAGAACAGTATTTGGT
ATCTGCGCTCTGCTGAAGCCAGTTACCTTCGGAAAAAGAGTTGGTAGCTCTTGATCCGGCAAACAAACCA
CCGCTGGTAGCGGTGGTTTTTTTGTTTGCAAGCAGCAGATTACGCGCAGAAAAAAAGGATCTCAAGAAGA
TCCTTTGATCTTTTCTACGGGGTCTGACGCTCAGTGGAACGAAAACTCACGTTAAGGGATTTTGGTCATG
AGATTATCAAAAAGGATCTTCACCTAGATCCTTTTAAATTAAAAATGAAGTTTTAAATCAATCTAAAGTA
TATATGAGTAAACTTGGTCTGACAGTTATTAGAAAAATTCATCCAGCAGACGATAAAACGCAATACGCTG
GCTATCCGGTGCCGCAATGCCATACAGCACCAGAAAACGATCCGCCCATTCGCCGCCCAGTTCTTCCGCA
ATATCACGGGTGGCCAGCGCAATATCCTGATAACGATCCGCCACGCCCAGACGGCCGCAATCAATAAAGC
CGCTAAAACGGCCATTTTCCACCATAATGTTCGGCAGGCACGCATCACCATGGGTCACCACCAGATCTTC
GCCATCCGGCATGCTCGCTTTCAGACGCGCAAACAGCTCTGCCGGTGCCAGGCCCTGATGTTCTTCATCC
AGATCATCCTGATCCACCAGGCCCGCTTCCATACGGGTACGCGCACGTTCAATACGATGTTTCGCCTGAT
GATCAAACGGACAGGTCGCCGGGTCCAGGGTATGCAGACGACGCATGGCATCCGCCATAATGCTCACTTT
TTCTGCCGGCGCCAGATGGCTAGACAGCAGATCCTGACCCGGCACTTCGCCCAGCAGCAGCCAATCACGG
CCCGCTTCGGTCACCACATCCAGCACCGCCGCACACGGAACACCGGTGGTGGCCAGCCAGCTCAGACGCG
CCGCTTCATCCTGCAGCTCGTTCAGCGCACCGCTCAGATCGGTTTTCACAAACAGCACCGGACGACCCTG
CGCGCTCAGACGAAACACCGCCGCATCAGAGCAGCCAATGGTCTGCTGCGCCCAATCATAGCCAAACAGA
CGTTCCACCCACGCTGCCGGGCTACCCGCATGCAGGCCATCCTGTTCAATCATACTCTTCCTTTTTCAAT
ATTATTGAAGCATTTATCAGGGTTATTGTCTCATGAGCGGATACATATTTGAATGTATTTAGAAAAATAA
ACAAATAGGGGTTCCGCGCACATTTCCCCGAAAAGTGCCAC
Features (pLannotate 1.2.2; 8 found; start..end, strand, type, name):
      3..134     -  rep_origin     M13 ori (fragment): M13 bacteriophage origin of replication; arrow indicates direction of (+) strand synthesis
    155..311     -  CDS            lacZα (fragment): LacZα fragment of β-galactosidase; lacZ fragment
    320..338     +  promoter       T7 promoter: promoter for bacteriophage T7 RNA polymerase
    535..582     -  CDS            lacI (fragment): lac repressor; lacI; The lac repressor binds to the lac operator to inhibit transcription in E. coli. This inhibition can be relieved by adding lactose or isopropyl-β-D-thiogalactopyranoside (IPTG).
    619..659     -  rep_origin     RSF ori (fragment): Plasmids containing the RSF 1030 origin of replication can be propagated in E. coli cells that contain additional plasmids with compatible origins.
    737..1325    -  rep_origin     ori: high-copy-number ColE1/pMB1/pBR322/pUC origin of replication
   1499..2293    -  CDS            NeoR/KanR: aminoglycoside phosphotransferase confers resistance to neomycin, kanamycin, and G418 (Geneticin®)
   2294..2398    -  promoter       AmpR promoter: bla
