[The description below was written by a language model from this plasmid's Addgene catalogue record and pLannotate feature annotations shown in this document.]
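Description:
pMK-psbA 5'UTR (SNM) is a small (about 2.4 kb) part-storage plasmid from the MoChlo kit, a modular cloning toolbox for chloroplast biotechnology. It is built on the pMK-T gene-synthesis backbone and is propagated in E. coli as a high-copy plasmid through a ColE1/pUC-type origin. Selection is with kanamycin, conferred by an aminoglycoside phosphotransferase (NeoR/KanR) gene that the annotation places directly downstream of an AmpR (bla) promoter. The remaining annotated features are backbone remnants rather than functional modules: short fragments of an M13 origin, lacZα, lacI and an RSF origin, plus a T7 promoter lying next to the cloning region.

The payload is a synthesized chloroplast 5' untranslated region derived from psbA, described by the depositors as a 5'UTR fusion designed for Golden Gate cloning. psbA encodes the D1 protein of photosystem II, and its 5'UTR is widely used in plastid expression cassettes because it supports strong translation of downstream coding sequences. The automated feature table does not annotate the insert itself; it presumably occupies the unannotated stretch between the T7 promoter and the lacI fragment, but the record does not confirm this. The record also does not state the source species, the meaning of the "SNM" designation, the flanking Type IIS sites or the overhangs.

As a basic-level part, the plasmid is intended to be combined by Golden Gate assembly with promoter, coding sequence and 3'UTR modules from the same kit. The resulting transcription units can then go into chloroplast transformation vectors. The plasmid is not an expression construct by itself.
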