Addgene plasmid #123538: pMK-psbA 5'UTR (SNM)
Purpose: MoChlo kit
Depositing lab: Scott Lenaghan & C. Neal Stewart. Depositing organization: University of Tennessee Institute of Agriculture. Publication: MoChlo: A versatile modular cloning toolbox for chloroplast biotechnology. Occhialini A, Piatek A, Pfotenhauer AC, Frazier TP, Stewart CN, Lenaghan S. Plant Physiol. 2019 Jan 24. pii: pp.18.01220. doi: 10.1104/pp.18.01220. PubMed 30679266.
Backbone
  Vector backbone: pMK-T
  Vector type: Synthetic Biology
Growth in bacteria
  Bacterial resistance: Kanamycin, 50 μg/mL
  Growth temperature: 37°C
  Growth strain: Top10
  Copy number: High Copy
Gene/Insert
  Gene/Insert name: psbA 5'UTR (SNM)
  Cloning method: Restriction Enzyme; 5′ cloning site Unknown (unknown if destroyed)
Terms and licenses: Academic/Nonprofit Terms; Industry Terms: Not Available to Industry
Depositor comments: All inserts have been produced by gene synthesis and cloned in the indicated backbone vector. The insert is a chloroplast 5'UTR fusion designed for Golden-Gate cloning. The Original Material was developed in the performance of research that was funded by Grant Nos. ARPA-E: DE-AR000660 & DARPA: D17AC00016.
How to cite: pMK-psbA 5'UTR (SNM) was a gift from Scott Lenaghan & C. Neal Stewart (Addgene plasmid # 123538 ; http://n2t.net/addgene:123538 ; RRID:Addgene_123538)
