>Addgene plasmid #123538 | pMK-psbA 5'UTR (SNM) | depositor partial sequence | sequence record 235699 | psbA 5'UTR (SNM)
AATAAAAAGCCTTCCAATTGTAATTTTGATTTGTTACAATCTAGTGTGCTTGGGAGTCCCTGATGATTAA
ATAAACCAAGATTTTACC
